Addgene plasmid #123123: pBLO 62.4
Purpose: Human expression vector for deltaproteobacteria CasX and sgRNA
Depositing lab: Jennifer Doudna & Benjamin Oakes. Publication: CasX enzymes comprise a distinct family of RNA-guided genome editors. Liu JJ, Orlova N, Oakes BL, Ma E, Spinner HB, Baney KLM, Chuck J, Tan D, Knott GJ, Harrington LB, Al-Shayeb B, Wagner A, Brotzmann J, Staahl BT, Taylor KL, Desmarais J, Nogales E, Doudna JA. Nature. 2019 Feb 4. pii: 10.1038/s41586-019-0908-x. doi: 10.1038/s41586-019-0908-x. PubMed 30718774.
Backbone
  Vector backbone: NA
  Total vector size (bp): 7918
  Vector type: Mammalian Expression, CRISPR
  Selectable markers: Puromycin
Growth in bacteria
  Bacterial resistance: Ampicillin, 100 μg/mL
  Growth temperature: 37°C
  Growth strain: DH5alpha
  Copy number: High Copy
Gene/Insert 1
  Gene/Insert name: CasX protein
  Species: Deltaproteobacteria
  Insert size (bp): 2955
Gene/Insert 2
  Gene/Insert name: CasX sgRNA
  Species: Deltaproteobacteria
  Insert size (bp): 128
Terms and licenses: Academic/Nonprofit Terms; Industry Terms: Not Available to Industry
How to cite: pBLO 62.4 was a gift from Jennifer Doudna & Benjamin Oakes (Addgene plasmid # 123123 ; http://n2t.net/addgene:123123 ; RRID:Addgene_123123)
