[The description below was written by a language model from this plasmid's Addgene catalogue record and pLannotate feature annotations shown in this document.]
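Description:
pBLO 62.4 is a mammalian CRISPR expression plasmid of about 7.9 kb that delivers both components of the Deltaproteobacteria CasX genome-editing system to human cells: the CasX protein and its single-guide RNA. The record does not name a parental backbone. In bacteria it is maintained at high copy through a ColE1/pUC-type origin and selected with ampicillin via the bla gene and its own promoter. An f1/M13 phage origin is also present. A single AAV2 inverted terminal repeat lies downstream of the expression cassette. With only one ITR annotated, it is probably a leftover from an earlier vector and not a functional AAV packaging arrangement.

The plasmid carries two transcription units. A human U6 RNA polymerase III promoter sits upstream of an unannotated stretch that corresponds in position to the roughly 128 bp CasX sgRNA listed in the catalogue. The record does not say which spacer or cloning site is present. Next, a hybrid promoter made of the CMV enhancer, the chicken β-actin promoter and a chimeric intron drives a long open reading frame. The feature tables leave most of this region unannotated, but its position and length fit the roughly 2.96 kb CasX coding sequence. At its 3′ end are an SV40 nuclear localization signal and FLAG epitope matches, followed by a puromycin N-acetyltransferase gene and the bGH polyadenylation signal. The layout suggests that puromycin resistance is co-expressed from the same transcript, although no linker such as a 2A peptide is annotated.

The very short hits to mVenus, BleoR, bom and rop are probably spurious annotation matches. The depositor and sequencing records agree apart from a single-nucleotide length difference. The plasmid is used to test CasX-mediated editing in human cells, with puromycin available to enrich for transfected cells.
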