Features (pLannotate 1.2.2; 19 found; start..end, strand, type, name):
      1..589     +  rep_origin     ori: high-copy-number ColE1/pMB1/pBR322/pUC origin of replication
    651..891     +  promoter       U6 promoter: RNA polymerase III promoter for human U6 snRNA
   1008..1027    +  CDS            VN155(I152L) (fragment): improved N-terminal fragment of mVenus for use in bimolecular fluorescence complementation (BiFC) (Kodama and Hu, 2010)
   1042..1327    +  enhancer       CMV enhancer: human cytomegalovirus immediate early enhancer; contains an 18-bp deletion relative to the standard CMV enhancer
   1329..1606    +  promoter       chicken β-actin promoter: No description available
   1607..1835    +  intron         hybrid intron: hybrid between chicken β-actin (CBA) and minute virus of mice (MMV) introns (Gray et al., 2011)
   4663..4682    -  CDS            BleoR (fragment): antibiotic-binding protein; Sh ble from Streptoalloteichus hindustanus; confers resistance to bleomycin, phleomycin, and Zeocin™
   4844..4864    +  CDS            SV40 NLS: nuclear localization signal of SV40 (simian virus 40) large T antigen
   4865..4881    +  CDS            5xFLAG (fragment): five tandem FLAG® epitope tags
   4892..4913    +  CDS            2xFLAG (fragment): two tandem FLAG® epitope tags
   4978..5575    +  CDS            PuroR (fragment): puromycin N-acetyltransferase; pac from Streptomyces; confers resistance to puromycin
   5615..5726    +  polyA_signal   bGH poly(A) signal: bovine growth hormone polyadenylation signal
   5831..5971    +  repeat_region  AAV2 ITR: inverted terminal repeat of adeno-associated virus serotype 2 inverted
   5976..6027    -  misc_feature   bom (fragment): basis of mobility region from pBR322
   6046..6426    +  rep_origin     M13 ori (sequence partly withheld): M13 bacteriophage origin of replication; arrow indicates direction of (+) strand synthesis
   6502..6551    -  misc_feature   bom (fragment): basis of mobility region from pBR322
   6653..6688    -  CDS            rop (fragment): Rop protein, which maintains plasmids at low copy number; rop
   6783..6887    +  promoter       AmpR promoter: bla
   6888..7748    +  CDS            AmpR: β-lactamase; bla; confers resistance to ampicillin, carbenicillin, and related antibiotics
>Addgene plasmid #123123 | pBLO 62.4 | depositor full sequence | sequence record 235009 | pBLO 62.4 sequence 7918 bps
TTGAGATCCTTTTTTTCTGCGCGTAATCTGCTGCTTGCAAACAAAAAAACCACCGCTACCAGCGGTGGTT
TGTTTGCCGGATCAAGAGCTACCAACTCTTTTTCCGAAGGTAACTGGCTTCAGCAGAGCGCAGATACCAA
ATACTGTCCTTCTAGTGTAGCCGTAGTTAGGCCACCACTTCAAGAACTCTGTAGCACCGCCTACATACCT
CGCTCTGCTAATCCTGTTACCAGTGGCTGCTGCCAGTGGCGATAAGTCGTGTCTTACCGGGTTGGACTCA
AGACGATAGTTACCGGATAAGGCGCAGCGGTCGGGCTGAACGGGGGGTTCGTGCACACAGCCCAGCTTGG
AGCGAACGACCTACACCGAACTGAGATACCTACAGCGTGAGCTATGAGAAAGCGCCACGCTTCCCGAAGG
GAGAAAGGCGGACAGGTATCCGGTAAGCGGCAGGGTCGGAACAGGAGAGCGCACGAGGGAGCTTCCAGGG
GGAAACGCCTGGTATCTTTATAGTCCTGTCGGGTTTCGCCACCTCTGACTTGAGCGTCGATTTTTGTGAT
GCTCGTCAGGGGGGCGGAGCCTATGGAAAAACGCCAGCAACGCGGCCTTTTTACGGTTCCTGGCCTTTTG
CTGGCCTTTTGCTCACATGTGAGGGCCTATTTCCCATGATTCCTTCATATTTGCATATACGATACAAGGC
TGTTAGAGAGATAATTGGAATTAATTTGACTGTAAACACAAAGATATTAGTACAAAATACGTGACGTAGA
AAGTAATAATTTCTTGGGTAGTTTGCAGTTTTAAAATTATGTTTTAAAATGGACTATCATATGCTTACCG
TAACTTGAAAGTATTTCGATTTCTTGGCTTTATATATCTTGTGGAAAGGACGAAACACCACATCTGGCGC
GTTTATTCCATTACTTTGGAGCCAGTCCCAGCGACTATGTCGTATGGACGAAGCGCTTATTTATCGGAGA
GAAACCGATAAGTAAAACGCATCAAAGGCGTGTCCGGCGAGGGCGAGTTTTTTTTGGTACCCGTTACATA
ACTTACGGTAAATGGCCCGCCTGGCTGACCGCCCAACGACCCCCGCCCATTGACGTCAATAGTAACGCCA
ATAGGGACTTTCCATTGACGTCAATGGGTGGAGTATTTACGGTAAACTGCCCACTTGGCAGTACATCAAG
TGTATCATATGCCAAGTACGCCCCCTATTGACGTCAATGACGGTAAATGGCCCGCCTGGCATTGTGCCCA
GTACATGACCTTATGGGACTTTCCTACTTGGCAGTACATCTACGTATTAGTCATCGCTATTACCATGGTC
GAGGTGAGCCCCACGTTCTGCTTCACTCTCCCCATCTCCCCCCCCTCCCCACCCCCAATTTTGTATTTAT
TTATTTTTTAATTATTTTGTGCAGCGATGGGGGCGGGGGGGGGGGGGGGGCGCGCGCCAGGCGGGGCGGG
GCGGGGCGAGGGGCGGGGCGGGGCGAGGCGGAGAGGTGCGGCGGCAGCCAATCAGAGCGGCGCGCTCCGA
AAGTTTCCTTTTATGGCGAGGCGGCGGCGGCGGCGGCCCTATAAAAAGCGAAGCGCGCGGCGGGCGGGAG
TCGCTGCGACGCTGCCTTCGCCCCGTGCCCCGCTCCGCCGCCGCCTCGCGCCGCCCGCCCCGGCTCTGAC
TGACCGCGTTACTCCCACAGGTGAGCGGGCGGGACGGCCCTTCTCCTCCGGGCTGTAATTAGCTGAGCAA
GAGGTAAGGGTTTAAGGGATGGTTGGTTGGTGGGGTATTAATGTTTAATTACCTGGAGCACCTGCCTGAA
ATCACTTTTTTTCAGGTTGGACCGGTGCCACCATGGCCCCAAAGAAGAAGCGGAAGGTCAGCGAAAAGAG
AATCAACAAGATCAGGAAGAAGCTGAGCGCCGACAACGCCACCAAGCCTGTGTCTAGGAGTGGCCCCATG
AAAACCCTGCTCGTCAGAGTGATGACCGACGACCTGAAGAAGAGACTGGAAAAGAGGAGGAAGAAACCCG
AAGTGATGCCCCAAGTGATCAGCAACAACGCCGCCAACAACCTGAGAATGCTGCTGGACGACTACACCAA
GATGAAGGAAGCCATCCTGCAGGTCTACTGGCAAGAGTTCAAGGACGACCACGTGGGCCTGATGTGCAAG
TTTGCCCAGCCTGCCAGCAAGAAGATCGACCAGAACAAGCTGAAGCCCGAGATGGACGAGAAGGGCAATC
TGACCACAGCCGGCTTTGCCTGCTCTCAGTGTGGCCAGCCTCTGTTCGTGTACAAGCTGGAACAGGTGTC
CGAGAAAGGCAAGGCCTACACCAACTACTTCGGCAGATGTAACGTGGCCGAGCACGAGAAGCTGATTCTG
CTGGCCCAGCTGAAACCTGAGAAGGACTCTGATGAGGCCGTGACCTACAGCCTGGGCAAGTTTGGACAGA
GAGCCCTGGACTTCTACAGCATCCACGTGACCAAAGAAAGCACACACCCCGTGAAGCCCCTGGCTCAGAT
CGCCGGCAATAGATACGCCTCTGGACCTGTGGGCAAAGCCCTGTCCGATGCCTGCATGGGAACAATCGCC
AGCTTCCTGAGCAAGTACCAGGACATCATCATCGAGCACCAGAAGGTGGTCAAGGGCAACCAGAAGAGAC
TGGAAAGCCTGAGGGAGCTGGCCGGCAAAGAGAACCTGGAATACCCCAGCGTGACCCTGCCTCCTCAGCC
TCACACAAAAGAAGGCGTGGACGCCTACAACGAAGTGATCGCCAGAGTGAGAATGTGGGTCAACCTGAAC
CTGTGGCAGAAGCTGAAACTGTCCAGGGACGACGCCAAGCCTCTGCTGAGACTGAAGGGCTTCCCTAGCT
TCCCCGTGGTGGAAAGAAGGGAGAATGAGGTGGACTGGTGGAACACCATCAACGAAGTCAAGAAACTGAT
CGATGCCAAGAGAGACATGGGCAGAGTGTTTTGGAGCGGAGTGACCGCCGAGAAGAGAAACACCATCCTG
GAAGGCTACAACTACCTGCCTAACGAGAACGACCACAAGAAGAGAGAGGGCAGCCTGGAAAACCCTAAGA
AGCCCGCCAAGAGACAGTTCGGCGACCTGCTGCTGTACCTGGAGAAGAAGTATGCCGGCGACTGGGGCAA
AGTGTTCGATGAGGCCTGGGAGAGAATCGACAAGAAGATTGCCGGCCTGACCAGCCACATCGAGAGAGAG
GAAGCCAGAAACGCCGAGGACGCCCAGTCTAAAGCCGTGCTGACAGATTGGCTGAGAGCCAAGGCCAGCT
TCGTGCTGGAAAGGCTGAAAGAAATGGATGAGAAAGAGTTCTACGCCTGCGAGATCCAGCTGCAGAAGTG
GTACGGGGACCTGAGAGGCAATCCCTTTGCCGTGGAAGCCGAGAACAGAGTGGTGGACATCAGCGGCTTT
AGCATCGGCTCTGACGGCCACTCCATCCAGTACAGGAACCTGCTGGCCTGGAAGTACCTGGAAAATGGCA
AGAGAGAGTTCTACCTGCTGATGAACTACGGCAAGAAGGGCAGAATCAGATTCACCGACGGCACCGACAT
CAAGAAAAGCGGCAAGTGGCAGGGCCTGCTGTATGGCGGCGGAAAGGCCAAAGTGATCGACCTGACCTTC
GATCCCGACGACGAGCAGCTGATCATTCTGCCTCTGGCCTTCGGCACCAGACAGGGCAGAGAGTTCATCT
GGAACGATCTGCTGTCCCTGGAAACCGGCCTGATCAAGCTGGCCAACGGCAGGGTGATCGAGAAAACCAT
CTACAACAAGAAAATCGGCAGAGATGAGCCCGCACTGTTTGTGGCCCTGACCTTTGAGAGGAGAGAAGTG
GTCGATCCCAGCAACATCAAGCCCGTGAACCTGATCGGAGTGGACAGAGGCGAGAATATCCCTGCCGTGA
TTGCCCTGACAGACCCTGAGGGATGTCCCCTGCCTGAGTTTAAGGATAGCTCTGGCGGCCCTACCGACAT
CCTGAGAATCGGCGAGGGCTACAAAGAGAAGCAGAGAGCCATCCAGGCCGCCAAAGAGGTGGAACAGAGA
AGAGCCGGCGGATACAGCAGAAAGTTCGCCAGCAAGTCCAGAAACCTGGCCGATGACATGGTCAGGAACA
GCGCCAGGGACCTGTTCTACCACGCCGTGACACATGATGCCGTGCTGGTGTTCGAGAACCTGTCAAGAGG
CTTCGGCAGACAGGGAAAAAGAACCTTCATGACCGAGAGACAGTACACGAAGATGGAAGATTGGCTCACC
GCCAAACTGGCCTACGAGGGCCTGACAAGCAAGACCTACCTGTCCAAGACACTGGCCCAGTACACCTCCA
AGACCTGCTCCAATTGCGGCTTCACCATCACCACCGCCGACTACGATGGAATGCTCGTGAGACTGAAGAA
AACCTCCGACGGCTGGGCCACCACACTGAACAACAAAGAGCTGAAAGCCGAGGGCCAGATCACCTACTAC
AACAGATACAAGAGGCAGACCGTCGAGAAAGAGCTGTCCGCCGAACTCGACAGACTGAGCGAGGAATCCG
GCAACAACGACATCAGCAAGTGGACCAAGGGACGCAGAGATGAGGCCCTGTTCCTGCTGAAGAAGAGGTT
CAGCCACAGACCTGTGCAAGAGCAGTTTGTGTGCCTGGATTGCGGCCACGAAGTGCACGCAGATGAACAG
GCCGCTCTGAATATCGCCAGAAGCTGGCTGTTCCTGAACAGCAACAGCACCGAGTTCAAGAGCTACAAGA
GCGGCAAGCAGCCTTTCGTTGGAGCCTGGCAGGCCTTCTACAAGAGAAGGCTCAAAGAAGTGTGGAAGCC
CAACGCCACTAGTCCAAAAAAGAAGAGAAAGGTAGATTACAAAGATGACGATGACAAAGACTACAAGGAT
GATGATGATAAGGGATCCGGCGCAACAAACTTCTCTCTGCTGAAACAAGCCGGAGATGTCGAAGAGAATC
CTGGACCGACCGAGTACAAGCCCACGGTGCGCCTCGCCACCCGCGACGACGTCCCCAGGGCCGTACGCAC
CCTCGCCGCCGCGTTCGCCGACTACCCCGCCACGCGCCACACCGTCGATCCGGACCGCCACATCGAGCGG
GTCACCGAGCTGCAAGAACTCTTCCTCACGCGCGTCGGGCTCGACATCGGCAAGGTGTGGGTCGCGGACG
ACGGCGCCGCGGTGGCGGTCTGGACCACGCCGGAGAGCGTCGAAGCGGGGGCGGTGTTCGCCGAGATCGG
CCCGCGCATGGCCGAGTTGAGCGGTTCCCGGCTGGCCGCGCAGCAACAGATGGAAGGCCTCCTGGCGCCG
CACCGGCCCAAGGAGCCCGCGTGGTTCCTGGCCACCGTCGGAGTCTCGCCCGACCACCAGGGCAAGGGTC
TGGGCAGCGCCGTCGTGCTCCCCGGAGTGGAGGCGGCCGAGCGCGCCGGGGTGCCCGCCTTCCTGGAGAC
CTCCGCGCCCCGCAACCTCCCCTTCTACGAGCGGCTCGGCTTCACCGTCACCGCCGACGTCGAGGTGCCC
GAAGGACCGCGCACCTGGTGCATGACCCGCAAGCCCGGTGCCTGAACGCGTTAAGAATTCCTAGAGCTCG
CTGATCAGCCTCGACTGTGCCTTCTAGTTGCCAGCCATCTGTTGTTTGCCCCTCCCCCGTGCCTTCCTTG
ACCCTGGAAGGTGCCACTCCCACTGTCCTTTCCTAATAAAATGAGGAAATTGCATCGCATTGTCTGAGTA
GGTGTCATTCTATTCTGGGGGGTGGGGTGGGGCAGGACAGCAAGGGGGAGGATTGGGAAGAGAATAGCAG
GCATGCTGGGGAGCGGCCGCAGGAACCCCTAGTGATGGAGTTGGCCACTCCCTCTCTGCGCGCTCGCTCG
CTCACTGAGGCCGGGCGACCAAAGGTCGCCCGACGCCCGGGCTTTGCCCGGGCGGCCTCAGTGAGCGAGC
GAGCGCGCAGCTGCCTGCAGGGGCGCCTGATGCGGTATTTTCTCCTTACGCATCTGTGCGGTATTTCACA
CCGCATA
[142 nt withheld, positions 6028-6169]
C
[141 nt withheld, positions 6171-6311]
CCTTTGACGTTGGAGTCCACGTTCTTT
[37 nt withheld, positions 6339-6375]
ACCCTATCTCGGGCTATTCTTTTGATTTATAAGGGATTTTGCCGATTTCGGCCTATTGGTTAAAAAATGA
GCTGATTTAACAAAAATTTAACGCGAATTTTAACAAAATATTAACGTTTACAATTTTATGGTGCACTCTC
AGTACAATCTGCTCTGATGCCGCATAGTTAAGCCAGCCCCGACACCCGCCAACACCCGCTGACGCGCCCT
GACGGGCTTGTCTGCTCCCGGCATCCGCTTACAGACAAGCTGTGACCGTCTCCGGGAGCTGCATGTGTCA
GAGGTTTTCACCGTCATCACCGAAACGCGCGAGACGAAAGGGCCTCGTGATACGCCTATTTTTATAGGTT
AATGTCATGATAATAATGGTTTCTTAGACGTCAGGTGGCACTTTTCGGGGAAATGTGCGCGGAACCCCTA
TTTGTTTATTTTTCTAAATACATTCAAATATGTATCCGCTCATGAGACAATAACCCTGATAAATGCTTCA
ATAATATTGAAAAAGGAAGAGTATGAGTATTCAACATTTCCGTGTCGCCCTTATTCCCTTTTTTGCGGCA
TTTTGCCTTCCTGTTTTTGCTCACCCAGAAACGCTGGTGAAAGTAAAAGATGCTGAAGATCAGTTGGGTG
CACGAGTGGGTTACATCGAACTGGATCTCAACAGCGGTAAGATCCTTGAGAGTTTTCGCCCCGAAGAACG
TTTTCCAATGATGAGCACTTTTAAAGTTCTGCTATGTGGCGCGGTATTATCCCGTATTGACGCCGGGCAA
GAGCAACTCGGTCGCCGCATACACTATTCTCAGAATGACTTGGTTGAGTACTCACCAGTCACAGAAAAGC
ATCTTACGGATGGCATGACAGTAAGAGAATTATGCAGTGCTGCCATAACCATGAGTGATAACACTGCGGC
CAACTTACTTCTGACAACGATCGGAGGACCGAAGGAGCTAACCGCTTTTTTGCACAACATGGGGGATCAT
GTAACTCGCCTTGATCGTTGGGAACCGGAGCTGAATGAAGCCATACCAAACGACGAGCGTGACACCACGA
TGCCTGTAGCAATGGCAACAACGTTGCGCAAACTATTAACTGGCGAACTACTTACTCTAGCTTCCCGGCA
ACAATTAATAGACTGGATGGAGGCGGATAAAGTTGCAGGACCACTTCTGCGCTCGGCCCTTCCGGCTGGC
TGGTTTATTGCTGATAAATCTGGAGCCGGTGAGCGTGGAAGCCGCGGTATCATTGCAGCACTGGGGCCAG
ATGGTAAGCCCTCCCGTATCGTAGTTATCTACACGACGGGGAGTCAGGCAACTATGGATGAACGAAATAG
ACAGATCGCTGAGATAGGTGCCTCACTGATTAAGCATTGGTAACTGTCAGACCAAGTTTACTCATATATA
CTTTAGATTGATTTAAAACTTCATTTTTAATTTAAAAGGATCTAGGTGAAGATCCTTTTTGATAATCTCA
TGACCAAAATCCCTTAACGTGAGTTTTCGTTCCACTGAGCGTCAGACCCCGTAGAAAAGATCAAAGGATC
TTC
