Features (pLannotate 1.2.2; 19 found; start..end, strand, type, name):
      1..589     +  rep_origin     ori: high-copy-number ColE1/pMB1/pBR322/pUC origin of replication
    651..891     +  promoter       U6 promoter: RNA polymerase III promoter for human U6 snRNA
   1008..1027    +  CDS            VN155(I152L) (fragment): improved N-terminal fragment of mVenus for use in bimolecular fluorescence complementation (BiFC) (Kodama and Hu, 2010)
   1042..1327    +  enhancer       CMV enhancer: human cytomegalovirus immediate early enhancer; contains an 18-bp deletion relative to the standard CMV enhancer
   1329..1606    +  promoter       chicken β-actin promoter: No description available
   1607..1834    +  intron         hybrid intron: hybrid between chicken β-actin (CBA) and minute virus of mice (MMV) introns (Gray et al., 2011)
   4662..4681    -  CDS            BleoR (fragment): antibiotic-binding protein; Sh ble from Streptoalloteichus hindustanus; confers resistance to bleomycin, phleomycin, and Zeocin™
   4843..4863    +  CDS            SV40 NLS: nuclear localization signal of SV40 (simian virus 40) large T antigen
   4864..4880    +  CDS            5xFLAG (fragment): five tandem FLAG® epitope tags
   4891..4912    +  CDS            2xFLAG (fragment): two tandem FLAG® epitope tags
   4977..5574    +  CDS            PuroR (fragment): puromycin N-acetyltransferase; pac from Streptomyces; confers resistance to puromycin
   5614..5725    +  polyA_signal   bGH poly(A) signal: bovine growth hormone polyadenylation signal
   5830..5970    +  repeat_region  AAV2 ITR: inverted terminal repeat of adeno-associated virus serotype 2 inverted
   5975..6026    -  misc_feature   bom (fragment): basis of mobility region from pBR322
   6045..6500    +  rep_origin     f1 ori (sequence partly withheld): f1 bacteriophage origin of replication; arrow indicates direction of (+) strand synthesis
   6501..6550    -  misc_feature   bom (fragment): basis of mobility region from pBR322
   6652..6687    -  CDS            rop (fragment): Rop protein, which maintains plasmids at low copy number; rop
   6782..6886    +  promoter       AmpR promoter: bla
   6887..7747    +  CDS            AmpR: β-lactamase; bla; confers resistance to ampicillin, carbenicillin, and related antibiotics
>Addgene plasmid #123123 | pBLO 62.4 | addgene full sequence | sequence record 239575 | Addgene NGS Result
TTGAGATCCTTTTTTTCTGCGCGTAATCTGCTGCTTGCAAACAAAAAAACCACCGCTACCAGCGGTGGTT
TGTTTGCCGGATCAAGAGCTACCAACTCTTTTTCCGAAGGTAACTGGCTTCAGCAGAGCGCAGATACCAA
ATACTGTTCTTCTAGTGTAGCCGTAGTTAGGCCACCACTTCAAGAACTCTGTAGCACCGCCTACATACCT
CGCTCTGCTAATCCTGTTACCAGTGGCTGCTGCCAGTGGCGATAAGTCGTGTCTTACCGGGTTGGACTCA
AGACGATAGTTACCGGATAAGGCGCAGCGGTCGGGCTGAACGGGGGGTTCGTGCACACAGCCCAGCTTGG
AGCGAACGACCTACACCGAACTGAGATACCTACAGCGTGAGCTATGAGAAAGCGCCACGCTTCCCGAAGG
GAGAAAGGCGGACAGGTATCCGGTAAGCGGCAGGGTCGGAACAGGAGAGCGCACGAGGGAGCTTCCAGGG
GGAAACGCCTGGTATCTTTATAGTCCTGTCGGGTTTCGCCACCTCTGACTTGAGCGTCGATTTTTGTGAT
GCTCGTCAGGGGGGCGGAGCCTATGGAAAAACGCCAGCAACGCGGCCTTTTTACGGTTCCTGGCCTTTTG
CTGGCCTTTTGCTCACATGTGAGGGCCTATTTCCCATGATTCCTTCATATTTGCATATACGATACAAGGC
TGTTAGAGAGATAATTGGAATTAATTTGACTGTAAACACAAAGATATTAGTACAAAATACGTGACGTAGA
AAGTAATAATTTCTTGGGTAGTTTGCAGTTTTAAAATTATGTTTTAAAATGGACTATCATATGCTTACCG
TAACTTGAAAGTATTTCGATTTCTTGGCTTTATATATCTTGTGGAAAGGACGAAACACCACATCTGGCGC
GTTTATTCCATTACTTTGGAGCCAGTCCCAGCGACTATGTCGTATGGACGAAGCGCTTATTTATCGGAGA
GAAACCGATAAGTAAAACGCATCAAAGGCGTGTCCGGCGAGGGCGAGTTTTTTTTGGTACCCGTTACATA
ACTTACGGTAAATGGCCCGCCTGGCTGACCGCCCAACGACCCCCGCCCATTGACGTCAATAGTAACGCCA
ATAGGGACTTTCCATTGACGTCAATGGGTGGAGTATTTACGGTAAACTGCCCACTTGGCAGTACATCAAG
TGTATCATATGCCAAGTACGCCCCCTATTGACGTCAATGACGGTAAATGGCCCGCCTGGCATTGTGCCCA
GTACATGACCTTATGGGACTTTCCTACTTGGCAGTACATCTACGTATTAGTCATCGCTATTACCATGGTC
GAGGTGAGCCCCACGTTCTGCTTCACTCTCCCCATCTCCCCCCCCTCCCCACCCCCAATTTTGTATTTAT
TTATTTTTTAATTATTTTGTGCAGCGATGGGGGCGGGGGGGGGGGGGGGGCGCGCGCCAGGCGGGGSGGG
GSGGGGSGRGGGGSGGGGSGGGGSGRGGCGGAGAGGKGCGGCGGCAGCCAATCAGAGCGGCGCGCTCCGA
AAGTTTCCTTTTATGGCGAGGCGGCGGCGGCGGCGGCCCTATAAAAAGCGAAGCGCGCGGCGGGCGGGAG
TCGCTGCGCGCTGCCTTCGCCCCGTGCCCCGCTCCGCCGCCGCCTCGCGCCGCCCGCCCCGGCTCTGACT
GACCGCGTTACTCCCACAGGTGAGCGGGCGGGACGGCCCTTCTCCTCCGGGCTGTAATTAGCTGAGCAAG
AGGTAAGGGTTTAAGGGATGGTTGGTTGGTGGGGTATTAATGTTTAATTACCTGGAGCACCTGCCTGAAA
TCACTTTTTTTCAGGTTGGACCGGTGCCACCATGGCCCCAAAGAAGAAGCGGAAGGTCAGCGAAAAGAGA
ATCAACAAGATCAGGAAGAAGCTGAGCGCCGACAACGCCACCAAGCCTGTGTCTAGGAGTGGCCCCATGA
AAACCCTGCTCGTCAGAGTGATGACCGACGACCTGAAGAAGAGACTGGAAAAGAGGAGGAAGAAACCCGA
AGTGATGCCCCAAGTGATCAGCAACAACGCCGCCAACAACCTGAGAATGCTGCTGGACGACTACACCAAG
ATGAAGGAAGCCATCCTGCAGGTCTACTGGCAAGAGTTCAAGGACGACCACGTGGGCCTGATGTGCAAGT
TTGCCCAGCCTGCCAGCAAGAAGATCGACCAGAACAAGCTGAAGCCCGAGATGGACGAGAAGGGCAATCT
GACCACAGCCGGCTTTGCCTGCTCTCAGTGTGGCCAGCCTCTGTTCGTGTACAAGCTGGAACAGGTGTCC
GAGAAAGGCAAGGCCTACACCAACTACTTCGGCAGATGTAACGTGGCCGAGCACGAGAAGCTGATTCTGC
TGGCCCAGCTGAAACCTGAGAAGGACTCTGATGAGGCCGTGACCTACAGCCTGGGCAAGTTTGGACAGAG
AGCCCTGGACTTCTACAGCATCCACGTGACCAAAGAAAGCACACACCCCGTGAAGCCCCTGGCTCAGATC
GCCGGCAATAGATACGCCTCTGGACCTGTGGGCAAAGCCCTGTCCGATGCCTGCATGGGAACAATCGCCA
GCTTCCTGAGCAAGTACCAGGACATCATCATCGAGCACCAGAAGGTGGTCAAGGGCAACCAGAAGAGACT
GGAAAGCCTGAGGGAGCTGGCCGGCAAAGAGAACCTGGAATACCCCAGCGTGACCCTGCCTCCTCAGCCT
CACACAAAAGAAGGCGTGGACGCCTACAACGAAGTGATCGCCAGAGTGAGAATGTGGGTCAACCTGAACC
TGTGGCAGAAGCTGAAACTGTCCAGGGACGACGCCAAGCCTCTGCTGAGACTGAAGGGCTTCCCTAGCTT
CCCCGTGGTGGAAAGAAGGGAGAATGAGGTGGACTGGTGGAACACCATCAACGAAGTCAAGAAACTGATC
GATGCCAAGAGAGACATGGGCAGAGTGTTTTGGAGCGGAGTGACCGCCGAGAAGAGAAACACCATCCTGG
AAGGCTACAACTACCTGCCTAACGAGAACGACCACAAGAAGAGAGAGGGCAGCCTGGAAAACCCTAAGAA
GCCCGCCAAGAGACAGTTCGGCGACCTGCTGCTGTACCTGGAGAAGAAGTATGCCGGCGACTGGGGCAAA
GTGTTCGATGAGGCCTGGGAGAGAATCGACAAGAAGATTGCCGGCCTGACCAGCCACATCGAGAGAGAGG
AAGCCAGAAACGCCGAGGACGCCCAGTCTAAAGCCGTGCTGACAGATTGGCTGAGAGCCAAGGCCAGCTT
CGTGCTGGAAAGGCTGAAAGAAATGGATGAGAAAGAGTTCTACGCCTGCGAGATCCAGCTGCAGAAGTGG
TACGGGGACCTGAGAGGCAATCCCTTTGCCGTGGAAGCCGAGAACAGAGTGGTGGACATCAGCGGCTTTA
GCATCGGCTCTGACGGCCACTCCATCCAGTACAGGAACCTGCTGGCCTGGAAGTACCTGGAAAATGGCAA
GAGAGAGTTCTACCTGCTGATGAACTACGGCAAGAAGGGCAGAATCAGATTCACCGACGGCACCGACATC
AAGAAAAGCGGCAAGTGGCAGGGCCTGCTGTATGGCGGCGGAAAGGCCAAAGTGATCGACCTGACCTTCG
ATCCCGACGACGAGCAGCTGATCATTCTGCCTCTGGCCTTCGGCACCAGACAGGGCAGAGAGTTCATCTG
GAACGATCTGCTGTCCCTGGAAACCGGCCTGATCAAGCTGGCCAACGGCAGGGTGATCGAGAAAACCATC
TACAACAAGAAAATCGGCAGAGATGAGCCCGCACTGTTTGTGGCCCTGACCTTTGAGAGGAGAGAAGTGG
TCGATCCCAGCAACATCAAGCCCGTGAACCTGATCGGAGTGGACAGAGGCGAGAATATCCCTGCCGTGAT
TGCCCTGACAGACCCTGAGGGATGTCCCCTGCCTGAGTTTAAGGATAGCTCTGGCGGCCCTACCGACATC
CTGAGAATCGGCGAGGGCTACAAAGAGAAGCAGAGAGCCATCCAGGCCGCCAAAGAGGTGGAACAGAGAA
GAGCCGGCGGATACAGCAGAAAGTTCGCCAGCAAGTCCAGAAACCTGGCCGATGACATGGTCAGGAACAG
CGCCAGGGACCTGTTCTACCACGCCGTGACACATGATGCCGTGCTGGTGTTCGAGAACCTGTCAAGAGGC
TTCGGCAGACAGGGAAAAAGAACCTTCATGACCGAGAGACAGTACACGAAGATGGAAGATTGGCTCACCG
CCAAACTGGCCTACGAGGGCCTGACAAGCAAGACCTACCTGTCCAAGACACTGGCCCAGTACACCTCCAA
GACCTGCTCCAATTGCGGCTTCACCATCACCACCGCCGACTACGATGGAATGCTCGTGAGACTGAAGAAA
ACCTCCGACGGCTGGGCCACCACACTGAACAACAAAGAGCTGAAAGCCGAGGGCCAGATCACCTACTACA
ACAGATACAAGAGGCAGACCGTCGAGAAAGAGCTGTCCGCCGAACTCGACAGACTGAGCGAGGAATCCGG
CAACAACGACATCAGCAAGTGGACCAAGGGACGCAGAGATGAGGCCCTGTTCCTGCTGAAGAAGAGGTTC
AGCCACAGACCTGTGCAAGAGCAGTTTGTGTGCCTGGATTGCGGCCACGAAGTGCACGCAGATGAACAGG
CCGCTCTGAATATCGCCAGAAGCTGGCTGTTCCTGAACAGCAACAGCACCGAGTTCAAGAGCTACAAGAG
CGGCAAGCAGCCTTTCGTTGGAGCCTGGCAGGCCTTCTACAAGAGAAGGCTCAAAGAAGTGTGGAAGCCC
AACGCCACTAGTCCAAAAAAGAAGAGAAAGGTAGATTACAAAGATGACGATGACAAAGACTACAAGGATG
ATGATGATAAGGGATCCGGCGCAACAAACTTCTCTCTGCTGAAACAAGCCGGAGATGTCGAAGAGAATCC
TGGACCGACCGAGTACAAGCCCACGGTGCGCCTCGCCACCCGCGACGACGTCCCCAGGGCCGTACGCACC
CTCGCCGCCGCGTTCGCCGACTACCCCGCCACGCGCCACACCGTCGATCCGGACCGCCACATCGAGCGGG
TCACCGAGCTGCAAGAACTCTTCCTCACGCGCGTCGGGCTCGACATCGGCAAGGTGTGGGTCGCGGACGA
CGGCGCCGCGGTGGCGGTCTGGACCACGCCGGAGAGCGTCGAAGCGGGGGCGGTGTTCGCCGAGATCGGC
CCGCGCATGGCCGAGTTGAGCGGTTCCCGGCTGGCCGCGCAGCAACAGATGGAAGGCCTCCTGGCGCCGC
ACCGGCCCAAGGAGCCCGCGTGGTTCCTGGCCACCGTCGGAGTCTCGCCCGACCACCAGGGCAAGGGTCT
GGGCAGCGCCGTCGTGCTCCCCGGAGTGGAGGCGGCCGAGCGCGCCGGGGTGCCCGCCTTCCTGGAGACC
TCCGCGCCCCGCAACCTCCCCTTCTACGAGCGGCTCGGCTTCACCGTCACCGCCGACGTCGAGGTGCCCG
AAGGACCGCGCACCTGGTGCATGACCCGCAAGCCCGGTGCCTGAACGCGTTAAGAATTCCTAGAGCTCGC
TGATCAGCCTCGACTGTGCCTTCTAGTTGCCAGCCATCTGTTGTTTGCCCCTCCCCCGTGCCTTCCTTGA
CCCTGGAAGGTGCCACTCCCACTGTCCTTTCCTAATAAAATGAGGAAATTGCATCGCATTGTCTGAGTAG
GTGTCATTCTATTCTGGGGGGTGGGGTGGGGCAGGACAGCAAGGGGGAGGATTGGGAAGAGAATAGCAGG
CATGCTGGGGAGCGGCCGCAGGAACCCCTAGTGATGGAGTTGGCCACTCCCTCTCTGCGCGCTCGCTCGC
TCACTGAGGCCGGGCGACCAAAGGTCGCCCGACGCCCGGGCTTTGCCCGGGCGGCCTCAGTGAGCGAGCG
AGCGCGCAGCTGCCTGCAGGGGCGCCTGATGCGGTATTTTCTCCTTACGCATCTGTGCGGTATTTCACAC
CGCATA
[95 nt withheld, positions 6027-6121]
T
[46 nt withheld, positions 6123-6168]
C
[141 nt withheld, positions 6170-6310]
CCTTTGACGTTGGAGTCCACGTTCTTT
[37 nt withheld, positions 6338-6374]
ACTCTATCTCGGGCTATTCTTTTGATTTATAAGGGATTTTGCCGATTTCGGTCTATTGGTTAAAAAATGA
GCTGATTTAACAAAAATTTAACGCGAATTTTAACAAAATATTAACGTTTACAATTTTATGGTGCACTCTC
AGTACAATCTGCTCTGATGCCGCATAGTTAAGCCAGCCCCGACACCCGCCAACACCCGCTGACGCGCCCT
GACGGGCTTGTCTGCTCCCGGCATCCGCTTACAGACAAGCTGTGACCGTCTCCGGGAGCTGCATGTGTCA
GAGGTTTTCACCGTCATCACCGAAACGCGCGAGACGAAAGGGCCTCGTGATACGCCTATTTTTATAGGTT
AATGTCATGATAATAATGGTTTCTTAGACGTCAGGTGGCACTTTTCGGGGAAATGTGCGCGGAACCCCTA
TTTGTTTATTTTTCTAAATACATTCAAATATGTATCCGCTCATGAGACAATAACCCTGATAAATGCTTCA
ATAATATTGAAAAAGGAAGAGTATGAGTATTCAACATTTCCGTGTCGCCCTTATTCCCTTTTTTGCGGCA
TTTTGCCTTCCTGTTTTTGCTCACCCAGAAACGCTGGTGAAAGTAAAAGATGCTGAAGATCAGTTGGGTG
CACGAGTGGGTTACATCGAACTGGATCTCAACAGCGGTAAGATCCTTGAGAGTTTTCGCCCCGAAGAACG
TTTTCCAATGATGAGCACTTTTAAAGTTCTGCTATGTGGCGCGGTATTATCCCGTATTGACGCCGGGCAA
GAGCAACTCGGTCGCCGCATACACTATTCTCAGAATGACTTGGTTGAGTACTCACCAGTCACAGAAAAGC
ATCTTACGGATGGCATGACAGTAAGAGAATTATGCAGTGCTGCCATAACCATGAGTGATAACACTGCGGC
CAACTTACTTCTGACAACGATCGGAGGACCGAAGGAGCTAACCGCTTTTTTGCACAACATGGGGGATCAT
GTAACTCGCCTTGATCGTTGGGAACCGGAGCTGAATGAAGCCATACCAAACGACGAGCGTGACACCACGA
TGCCTGTAGCAATGGCAACAACGTTGCGCAAACTATTAACTGGCGAACTACTTACTCTAGCTTCCCGGCA
ACAATTAATAGACTGGATGGAGGCGGATAAAGTTGCAGGACCACTTCTGCGCTCGGCCCTTCCGGCTGGC
TGGTTTATTGCTGATAAATCTGGAGCCGGTGAGCGTGGAAGCCGCGGTATCATTGCAGCACTGGGGCCAG
ATGGTAAGCCCTCCCGTATCGTAGTTATCTACACGACGGGGAGTCAGGCAACTATGGATGAACGAAATAG
ACAGATCGCTGAGATAGGTGCCTCACTGATTAAGCATTGGTAACTGTCAGACCAAGTTTACTCATATATA
CTTTAGATTGATTTAAAACTTCATTTTTAATTTAAAAGGATCTAGGTGAAGATCCTTTTTGATAATCTCA
TGACCAAAATCCCTTAACGTGAGTTTTCGTTCCACTGAGCGTCAGACCCCGTAGAAAAGATCAAAGGATC
TTC
